>Addgene plasmid #103703 | LSB-hsa-miR-651-3p | depositor full sequence | sequence record 196454 | Full Sequence
AATTGAGGGGATAACGCAGGAAAGAACATGTGAGCAAAAGGCCAGCAAAAGGCCAGGAACCGTAAAAAGG
CCGCGTTGCTGGCGTTTTTCCATAGGCTCCGCCCCCCTGACGAGCATCACAAAAATCGACGCTCAAGTCA
GAGGTGGCGAAACCCGACAGGACTATAAAGATACCAGGCGTTTCCCCCTGGAAGCTCCCTCGTGCGCTCT
CCTGTTCCGACCCTGCCGCTTACCGGATACCTGTCCGCCTTTCTCCCTTCGGGAAGCGTGGCGCTTTCTC
ATAGCTCACGCTGTAGGTATCTCAGTTCGGTGTAGGTCGTTCGCTCCAAGCTGGGCTGTGTGCACGAACC
CCCCGTTCAGCCCGACCGCTGCGCCTTATCCGGTAACTATCGTCTTGAGTCCAACCCGGTAAGACACGAC
TTATCGCCACTGGCAGCAGCCACTGGTAACAGGATTAGCAGAGCGAGGTATGTAGGCGGTGCTACAGAGT
TCTTGAAGTGGTGGCCTAACTACGGCTACACTAGAAGAACAGTATTTGGTATCTGCGCTCTGCTGAAGCC
AGTTACCTTCGGAAAAAGAGTTGGTAGCTCTTGATCCGGCAAACAAACCACCGCTGGTAGCGGTGGTTTT
TTTGTTTGCAAGCAGCAGATTACGCGCAGAAAAAAAGGATCTCAAGAAGATCCTTTGATCTTTTCTACGG
GGTCTGACGCTCAGTGGAACGAAAACTCACGTTAAGGGATTTTGGTCATGAGATTATCAAAAAGGATCTT
CACCTAGATCCTTTTAAATTAAAAATGAAGTTTTAAATCAATCTAAAGTATATATGAGTAAACTTGGTCT
GACAGTTACCAATGCTTAATCAGTGAGGCACCTATCTCAGCGATCTGTCTATTTCGTTCATCCATAGTTG
CCTGACTCCCCGTCGTGTAGATAACTACGATACGGGAGGGCTTACCATCTGGCCCCAGTGCTGCAATGAT
ACCGCGAGAACCACGCTCACCGGCTCCAGATTTATCAGCAATAAACCAGCCAGCCGGAAGGGCCGAGCGC
AGAAGTGGTCCTGCAACTTTATCCGCCTCCATCCAGTCTATTAATTGTTGCCGGGAAGCTAGAGTAAGTA
GTTCGCCAGTTAATAGTTTGCGCAACGTTGTTGCCATTGCTACAGGCATCGTGGTGTCACGCTCGTCGTT
TGGTATGGCTTCATTCAGCTCCGGTTCCCAACGATCAAGGCGAGTTACATGATCCCCCATGTTGTGCAAA
AAAGCGGTTAGCTCCTTCGGTCCTCCGATCGTTGTCAGAAGTAAGTTGGCCGCAGTGTTATCACTCATGG
TTATGGCAGCACTGCATAATTCTCTTACTGTCATGCCATCCGTAAGATGCTTTTCTGTGACTGGTGAGTA
CTCAACCAAGTCATTCTGAGAATAGTGTATGCGGCGACCGAGTTGCTCTTGCCCGGCGTCAATACGGGAT
AATACCGCGCCACATAGCAGAACTTTAAAAGTGCTCATCATTGGAAAACGTTCTTCGGGGCGAAAACTCT
CAAGGATCTTACCGCTGTTGAGATCCAGTTCGATGTAACCCACTCGTGCACCCAACTGATCTTCAGCATC
TTTTACTTTCACCAGCGTTTCTGGGTGAGCAAAAACAGGAAGGCAAAATGCCGCAAAAAAGGGAATAAGG
GCGACACGGAAATGTTGAATACTCATACTCTTCCTTTTTCAATATTATTGAAGCATTTATCAGGGTTATT
GTCTCATGAGCGGATACATATTTGAATGTAGCTCCGAATTTCTCGAGGGCTTGTCGACGACGGCGGTCTC
CGTCGTCAGGATCATGAATTCGACCCGCCTGCCACCATGACCGAGTACAAGCCCACGGTGCGCCTCGCCA
CCCGCGACGACGTCCCCCGGGCCGTACGCACCCTCGCCGCCGCGTTCGCCGACTACCCCGCCACGCGCCA
CACCGTCGACCCGGACCGCCACATCGAGCGGGTCACCGAGCTGCAAGAACTCTTCCTCACGCGCGTCGGG
CTCGACATCGGCAAGGTGTGGGTCGCGGACGACGGCGCCGCGGTGGCGGTCTGGACCACGCCGGAGAGCG
TCGAAGCGGGGGCGGTGTTCGCCGAGATCGGCCCGCGCATGGCCGAGTTGAGCGGTTCCCGGCTGGCCGC
GCAGCAACAGATGGAAGGCCTCCTGGCGCCGCACCGGCCCAAGGAGCCCGCGTGGTTCCTGGCCACCGTC
GGCGTCTCGCCCGACCACCAGGGCAAGGGTCTGGGCAGCGCCGTCGTGCTCCCCGGAGTGGAGGCGGCCG
AGCGCGCCGGGGTGCCCGCCTTCCTGGAGACATCCGCGCCCCGCAACCTCCCCTTCTACGAGCGGCTCGG
CTTCACCGTCACCGCCGACGTCGAGGTGCCCGAAGGACCGCGCACCTGGTGCATGACCCGCAAGCCCGGT
GCCTGATACGCGTGAATTCACTCCTCAGGTGCAGGCTGCCTATCAGAAGGTGGTGGCTGGTGTGGCCAAT
GCCCTGGCTCACAAATACCACTGAGATCTTTTTCCCTCTGCCAAAAATTATGGGGACATCATGAAGCCCC
TTGAGCATCTGACTTCTGGCTAATAAAGGAAATTTATTTTCATTGCAATAGTGTGTTGGAATTTTTTGTG
TCTCTCACTCGGAAGGACATATGGGAGGGCAAATCATTTAAAACATCAGAATGAGTATTTGGTTTAGAGT
TTGGCAACATATGCCCATATGCTGGCTGCCATGAACAAAGGTTGGCTATAAAGAGGTCATCAGTATATGA
AACAGCCCCCTGCTGTCCATTCCTTATTCCATAGAAAAGCCTTGACTTGAGGTTAGATTTTTTTTATATT
TTGTTTTGTGTTATTTTTTTCTTTAACATCCCTAAAATTTTCCTTACATGTTTTACTAGCCAGATTTTTC
CTCCTCTCCTGACTACTCCCAGTCATAGCTGTCCCTCTTCTCTTATGGAGATCCCTCGACCTGCAGCCCA
AGCTTGAATTCTCTAGAATTACCCTGTTATCCCTATGCTTGGTTTACCGAGCTCTTATTGGTTTTCAAAC
TTCATTGACTGTGCCCAACGCGCCTGGGAGCTCACGGGGACAGCCCCCCCCCAAAGCCCCCAGGGATGTA
ATTACGTCCCTCCCCCGCTAGGGGGCAGCAGCGAGCCGCCCGGGGCTCCGCTCCGGTCCGGCGCTCCCCC
CGCATCCCCGAGCCGGCAGCGTGCGGGGACAGCCCGGGCACGGGGAAGGTGGCACGGGATCGCTTTCCTC
TGAACGCTTCTCGCTGCTCTTTGAGCCTGCAGACACCTGGGGGGATACGGGGAAAAAGCTAGGCTGAAAG
ACCGGTTCTTAGAATGACACGCGCCTGGGAGCTCACGGGGACAGCCCCCCCCCAAAGCCCCCAGGGATGT
AATTACGTCCCTCCCCCGCTAGGGGGCAGCAGCGAGCCGCCCGGGGCTCCGCTCCGGTCCGGCGCTCCCC
CCGCATCCCCGAGCCGGCAGCGTGCGGGGACAGCCCGGGCACGGGGAAGGTGGCACGGGATCGCTTTCCT
CTGAACGCTTCTCGCTGCTCTTTGAGCCTGCAGACACCTGGGGGGATACGGGGAAAAAGCTAACTTCTGA
GACGACAACTTTGTATAGAAAAGTTGGCTCCGAATTCGCCCTTGACAGCAGAGATCCAGTTTGGTTAATT
AATTGGCTCCGGTGCCCGTCAGTGGGCAGAGCGCACATCGCCCACAGTCCCCGAGAAGTTGTGGGGAGGG
GTCGGCAATTGAACCGGTGCCTAGAGAAGGTGGCGCGGGGTAAACTGGGAAAGTGATGTCGTGTACTGGC
TCCGCCTTTTTCCCGAGGGTGGGGGAGAACCGTATATAAGTGCAGTAGTCGCCGTGAACGTTCTTTTTCG
CAACGGGTTTGCCGCCAGAACACAGGTAAGTGCCGTGTGTGGTTCCCGCGGGCCTGGCCTCTTTACGGGT
TATGGCCCTTGCGTGCCTTGAATTACTTCCACCTGGCTGCAGTACGTGATTCTTGATCCCGAGCTTCGGG
TTGGAAGTGGGTGGGAGAGTTCGAGGCCTTGCGCTTAAGGAGCCCCTTCGCCTCGTGCTTGAGTTGAGGC
CTGGCCTGGGCGCTGGGGCCGCCGCGTGCGAATCTGGTGGCACCTTCGCGCCTGTCTCGCTGCTTTCGAT
AAGTCTCTAGCCATTTAAAATTTTTGATGACCTGCTGCGACGCTTTTTTTCTGGCAAGATAGTCTTGTAA
ATGCGGGCCAAGATCTGCACACTGGTATTTCGGTTTTTGGGGCCGCGGGCGGCGACGGGGCCCGTGCGTC
CCAGCGCACATGTTCGGCGAGGCGGGGCCTGCGAGCGCGGCCACCGAGAATCGGACGGGGGTAGTCTCAA
GCTGGCCGGCCTGCTCTGGTGCCTGGCCTCGCGCCGCCGTGTATCGCCCCGCCCTGGGCGGCAAGGCTGG
CCCGGTCGGCACCAGTTGCGTGAGCGGAAAGATGGCCGCTTCCCGGCCCTGCTGCAGGGAGCTCAAAATG
GAGGACGCGGCGCTCGGGAGAGCGGGCGGGTGAGTCACCCACACAAAGGAAAAGGGCCTTTCCGTCCTCA
GCCGTCGCTTCATGTGACTCCACGGAGTACCGGGCGCCGTCCAGGCACCTCGATTAGTTCTCGAGCTTTT
GGAGTACGTCGTCTTTAGGTTGGGGGGAGGGGTTTTATGCGATGGAGTTTCCCCACACTGAGTGGGTGGA
GACTGAAGTTAGGCCAGCTTGGCACTTGATGTAATTCTCCTTGGAATTTGCCCTTTTTGAGTTTGGATCT
TGGTTCATTCTCAAGCCTCAGACAGTGGTTCAAAGTTTTTTTCTTCCATTTCAGGTGTCGTGAGAAGGGC
GAATTCGACCCAAGTTTGTACAAAAAAGCAGGCTGGATCCAGGTGCCACCATGGTGAGCGAGCTGATTAA
GGAGAACATGCACATGAAGCTGTACATGGAGGGCACCGTGAACAACCACCACTTCAAGTGCACATCCGAG
GGCGAAGGCAAGCCCTACGAGGGCACCCAGACCATGAGAATCAAGGCGGTCGAGGGCGGCCCTCTCCCCT
TCGCCTTCGACATCCTGGCTACCAGCTTCATGTACGGCAGCAAAACCTTCATCAACCACACCCAGGGCAT
CCCCGACTTCTTTAAGCAGTCCTTCCCCGAGGGCTTCACATGGGAGAGAGTCACCACATACGAAGATGGG
GGCGTGCTGACCGCTACCCAGGACACCAGCCTCCAGGACGGCTGCCTCATCTACAACGTCAAGATCAGAG
GGGTGAACTTCCCATCCAACGGCCCTGTGATGCAGAAGAAAACACTCGGCTGGGAGGCCTCCACCGAGAC
ACTGTACCCCGCTGACGGCGGCCTGGAAGGCAGAGCCGACATGGCCCTGAAGCTCGTGGGCGGGGGCCAC
CTGATCTGCAACCTTAAGACCACATACAGATCCAAGAAACCCGCTAAGAACCTCAAGATGCCCGGCGTCT
ACTATGTGGACAGGAGACTGGAAAGAATCAAGGAGGCCGACAAAGAGACATACGTCGAGCAGCACGAGGT
GGCTGTGGCCAGATACTGCGACCTCCCTAGCAAACTGGGGCACAAACTTAATTGAGAATTCTACCACCCA
GCTTTCTTGTACAAAGTGGTACGTCTCAAGACCAGAGGTCTCTGCTTTCGGATGTCTTTTAGGATACACT
TTCCTTTCTTTTAGGATACACTTTCCTTTCTTTTAGGATACACTTTCCTTTCTTTTAGGATACACTTTCC
TTTCAACCAGAAGAGACCTGTGCTTCACTCCTCAGGTGCAGGCTGCCTATCAGAAGGTGGTGGCTGGTGT
GGCCAATGCCCTGGCTCACAAATACCACTGAGATCTTTTTCCCTCTGCCAAAAATTATGGGGACATCATG
AAGCCCCTTGAGCATCTGACTTCTGGCTAATAAAGGAAATTTATTTTCATTGCAATAGTGTGTTGGAATT
TTTTGTGTCTCTCACTCGGAAGGACATATGGGAGGGCAAATCATTTAAAACATCAGAATGAGTATTTGGT
TTAGAGTTTGGCAACATATGCCCATATGCTGGCTGCCATGAACAAAGGTTGGCTATAAAGAGGTCATCAG
TATATGAAACAGCCCCCTGCTGTCCATTCCTTATTCCATAGAAAAGCCTTGACTTGAGGTTAGATTTTTT
TTATATTTTGTTTTGTGTTATTTTTTTCTTTAACATCCCTAAAATTTTCCTTACATGTTTTACTAGCCAG
ATTTTTCCTCCTCTCCTGACTACTCCCAGTCATAGCTGTCCCTCTTCTCTTATGGAGATCCCGAGCGGTG
CGTTTTTATGCTTGTAGTATTGTATAATGTTTTTAAGATCCAAGCTTCTGACCTCTTCTCTTCCTCCCAC
AGGGCCTCGAGACAATTGCATCGATGGTACCAGTGAAAGTCTGCAATGAATTCGAGTTGGCGCGCCTGTC
ATTCTAAATCTCTCTTTCAGCCTAAAGCTTTTTCCCCGTATCCCCCCAGGTGTCTGCAGGCTCAAAGAGC
AGCGAGAAGCGTTCAGAGGAAAGCGATCCCGTGCCACCTTCCCCGTGCCCGGGCTGTCCCCGCACGCTGC
CGGCTCGGGGATGCGGGGGGAGCGCCGGACCGGAGCGGAGCCCCGGGCGGCTCGCTGCTGCCCCCTAGCG
GGGGAGGGACGTAATTACATCCCTGGGGGCTTTGGGAGGGGGCTGTCCCCGTGAGCTCCCAGGCGCGCCT
GTCATTCTAAATCTCTCTTTCAGCCTAAAGCTTTTTCCCCGTATCCCCCCAGGTGTCTGCAGGCTCAAAG
AGCAGCGAGAAGCGTTCAGAGGAAAGCGATCCCGTGCCACCTTCCCCGTGCCCGGGCTGTCCCCGCACGC
TGCCGGCTCGGGGATGCGGGGGGAGCGCCGGACCGGAGCGGAGCCCCGGGCGGCTCGCTGCTGCCCCCTA
GCGGGGGAGGGACGTAATTACATCCCTGGGGGCTTTGGGGGGGGGCTGTCCCCGTGAGCTCCCAGGCGCG
CCAACTCGGTACCGTATCGATGTCGACGTTAACGCTAGTGATATCAACTTTGTATAGAAAAGTTGGCTCC
GAATTCGCCCTTGACAGCAGAGATCCAGTTTGGTTAATTAATTGGCTCCGGTGCCCGTCAGTGGGCAGAG
CGCACATCGCCCACAGTCCCCGAGAAGTTGTGGGGAGGGGTCGGCAATTGAACCGGTGCCTAGAGAAGGT
GGCGCGGGGTAAACTGGGAAAGTGATGTCGTGTACTGGCTCCGCCTTTTTCCCGAGGGTGGGGGAGAACC
GTATATAAGTGCAGTAGTCGCCGTGAACGTTCTTTTTCGCAACGGGTTTGCCGCCAGAACACAGGTAAGT
GCCGTGTGTGGTTCCCGCGGGCCTGGCCTCTTTACGGGTTATGGCCCTTGCGTGCCTTGAATTACTTCCA
CCTGGCTGCAGTACGTGATTCTTGATCCCGAGCTTCGGGTTGGAAGTGGGTGGGAGAGTTCGAGGCCTTG
CGCTTAAGGAGCCCCTTCGCCTCGTGCTTGAGTTGAGGCCTGGCCTGGGCGCTGGGGCCGCCGCGTGCGA
ATCTGGTGGCACCTTCGCGCCTGTCTCGCTGCTTTCGATAAGTCTCTAGCCATTTAAAATTTTTGATGAC
CTGCTGCGACGCTTTTTTTCTGGCAAGATAGTCTTGTAAATGCGGGCCAAGATCTGCACACTGGTATTTC
GGTTTTTGGGGCCGCGGGCGGCGACGGGGCCCGTGCGTCCCAGCGCACATGTTCGGCGAGGCGGGGCCTG
CGAGCGCGGCCACCGAGAATCGGACGGGGGTAGTCTCAAGCTGGCCGGCCTGCTCTGGTGCCTGGCCTCG
CGCCGCCGTGTATCGCCCCGCCCTGGGCGGCAAGGCTGGCCCGGTCGGCACCAGTTGCGTGAGCGGAAAG
ATGGCCGCTTCCCGGCCCTGCTGCAGGGAGCTCAAAATGGAGGACGCGGCGCTCGGGAGAGCGGGCGGGT
GAGTCACCCACACAAAGGAAAAGGGCCTTTCCGTCCTCAGCCGTCGCTTCATGTGACTCCACGGAGTACC
GGGCGCCGTCCAGGCACCTCGATTAGTTCTCGAGCTTTTGGAGTACGTCGTCTTTAGGTTGGGGGGAGGG
GTTTTATGCGATGGAGTTTCCCCACACTGAGTGGGTGGAGACTGAAGTTAGGCCAGCTTGGCACTTGATG
TAATTCTCCTTGGAATTTGCCCTTTTTGAGTTTGGATCTTGGTTCATTCTCAAGCCTCAGACAGTGGTTC
AAAGTTTTTTTCTTCCATTTCAGGTGTCGTGAGAAGGGCGAATTCGACCCAAGTTTGTACAAAAAAGCAG
GCTCGCCACCATGGTGAGCAAGGGCGAGGAGCTGTTCACCGGGGTGGTGCCCATCCTGGTCGAGCTGGAC
GGCGACGTAAACGGCCACAAGTTCAGCGTGAGGGGCGAGGGCGAGGGCGATGCCACCAACGGCAAGCTGA
CCCTGAAGTTCATCTGCACCACCGGCAAGCTGCCCGTGCCCTGGCCCACCCTCGTGACCACCCTGAGCCA
CGGCGTGCAGTGCTTCGCCCGCTACCCCGACCACATGAAGCAGCACGACTTCTTCAAGTCCGCCATGCCC
GAAGGCTACGTCCAGGAGCGCACCATCTTCTTCAAGGACGACGGCACCTACAAGACCCGCGCCGAGGTGA
AGTTCGAGGGCGACACCCTAGTGAACCGCATCGAGCTGAAGGGCGTCGACTTCAAGGAGGACGGCAACAT
CCTGGGGCACAAGCTGGAGTACAACTTCAACAGCCACAACATCTATATCATGGCCGTCAAGCAGAAGAAC
GGCATCAAGGTGAACTTCAAGATCCGCCACAACGTGGAGGACGGCAGCGTGCAGCTCGCCGACCACTACC
AGCAGAACACCCCCATCGGCGACGGCCCCGTGCTGCTGCCCGACAGCCACTACCTGAGCACCCAGTCCGT
GCTGAGCAAAGACCCCAACGAGAAGCGCGATCACATGGTCCTGCTGGAGTTCCGCACCGCCGCCGGGATC
ACTCTCGGCATGGACGAGCTGTACAAGTAATACCACCCAGCTTTCTTGTACAAAGTGGTACGCGTGAATT
CACTCCTCAGGTGCAGGCTGCCTATCAGAAGGTGGTGGCTGGTGTGGCCAATGCCCTGGCTCACAAATAC
CACTGAGATCTTTTTCCCTCTGCCAAAAATTATGGGGACATCATGAAGCCCCTTGAGCATCTGACTTCTG
GCTAATAAAGGAAATTTATTTTCATTGCAATAGTGTGTTGGAATTTTTTGTGTCTCTCACTCGGAAGGAC
ATATGGGAGGGCAAATCATTTAAAACATCAGAATGAGTATTTGGTTTAGAGTTTGGCAACATATGCCCAT
ATGCTGGCTGCCATGAACAAAGGTTGGCTATAAAGAGGTCATCAGTATATGAAACAGCCCCCTGCTGTCC
ATTCCTTATTCCATAGAAAAGCCTTGACTTGAGGTTAGATTTTTTTTATATTTTGTTTTGTGTTATTTTT
TTCTTTAACATCCCTAAAATTTTCCTTACATGTTTTACTAGCCAGATTTTTCCTCCTCTCCTGACTACTC
CCAGTCATAGCTGTCCCTCTTCTCTTATGGAGATCCCTCGACCTGCAGCCCAAGCTTGGCGTAATCATGG
TCATAGCTGTTTCCTGTGTGAAATTGTTATCCGCTCACAATTCCACACAACATACGAGCCGGAAGCATAA
AGTGTAAAGCCTGGGGTGCCTAATGAGTGAGCTAACTCACATTAATTGCGTTGCGCTCACTGCCCGCTTT
CCAGTCGGGAAACCTGTCGTGCCAGCGGATCGACAGTACTAAGCTTGGTCTAATACCCAATCTCTCGTCT
TATCCAGATGTTTTATACGCCTCTGGCCCGTGTCTCAAAATCTCTGATGTTACATTGCACAAGATAAAAT
AATATCATCATGAACAATAAAACTGTCTGCTTACATAAACAGTAATACAAGGGGTGTTATGAGCCATATT
CAACGGGAAACGTCGAGGCCGCGATTAAATTCCAACATGGATGCTGATTTATATGGGTATAAATGGGCTC
GCGATAATGTCGGGCAATCAGGTGCGACAATCTATCGCTTGTATGGGAAGCCCGATGCGCCAGAGTTGTT
TCTGAAACATGGCAAAGGTAGCGTTGCCAATGATGTTACAGATGAGATGGTCAGACTAAACTGGCTGACG
GAATTTATGCCTCTTCCGACCATCAAGCATTTTATCCGTACTCCTGATGATGCATGGTTACTCACCACTG
CGATCCCCGGAAAAACAGCATTCCAGGTATTAGAAGAATATCCTGATTCAGGTGAAAATATTGTTGATGC
GCTGGCAGTGTTCCTGCGCCGGTTGCATTCGATTCCTGTTTGTAATTGTCCTTTTAACAGCGATCGCGTA
TTTCGTCTCGCTCAGGCGCAATCACGAATGAATAACGGTTTGGTTGATGCGAGTGATTTTGATGACGAGC
GTAATGGCTGGCCTGTTGAACAAGTCTGGAAAGAAATGCATAAACTTTTGCCATTCTCACCGGATTCAGT
CGTCACTCATGGTGATTTCTCACTTGATAACCTTATTTTTGACGAGGGGAAATTAATAGGTTGTATTGAT
GTTGGACGAGTCGGAATCGCAGACCGATACCAGGATCTTGCCATCCTATGGAACTGCCTCGGTGAGTTTT
CTCCTTCATTACAGAAACGGCTTTTTCAAAAATATGGTATTGATAATCCTGATATGAATAAATTGCAGTT
TCATTTGATGCTCGATGAGTTTTTCTAATCAGAATTGGTTAATTGGTTGTAACACTGGCAGAGCATTACG
CTGACTTGACGGGACGGCGCAAGCTCATGACCAAAATCCCTTAACGTGAGTTACGCGTCGTTCCACTGAG
CGTCAGAGGTATCACTAGTATTACAGAGGTAAGTTATAACAGTCGCCTAACCC
Features (pLannotate 1.2.2; 28 found; start..end, strand, type, name):
     87..675     -  rep_origin     ori: high-copy-number ColE1/pMB1/pBR322/pUC origin of replication
    846..1706    -  CDS            AmpR: β-lactamase; bla; confers resistance to ampicillin, carbenicillin, and related antibiotics
   1707..1778    -  promoter       AmpR promoter: bla
   1857..2456    +  CDS            PuroR: puromycin N-acetyltransferase; pac from Streptomyces alboniger; confers resistance to puromycin
   2461..2541    +  CDS            HBB (fragment): HBB_PONPY - Experimental evidence at transcript level: Swiss-Prot protein existence level 2. Involved in oxygen transport from the lung to the various peripheral tissues. From Pongo pygmaeus (Bornean orangutan).
   2612..2667    +  polyA_signal   β-globin poly(A) signal: rabbit β-globin polyadenylation signal (Gil and Proudfoot, 1987)
   3646..3666    +  protein_bind   attB4: mutant version of attB; core recombination site for the Gateway® BP reaction BP Clonase™
   3734..3945    +  promoter       EF-1α core promoter: core promoter for human elongation factor EF-1α
   3946..4884    +  intron         EF-1α intron A: intron upstream of the start codon of human EF-1α
   4911..4931    +  protein_bind   attB1: mutant version of attB; core recombination site for the Gateway® BP reaction BP Clonase™
   4951..5646    +  CDS            mKate2: mKate2 is a basic (constitutively fluorescent) red fluorescent protein published in 2009, derived from Entacmaea quadricolor. It is reported to be a rapidly-maturing monomer with moderate acid sensitivity.
   5666..5690    -  protein_bind   attB2: mutant version of attB; recombination site for the Gateway® BP reaction BP Clonase™
   5834..5908    +  CDS            HBB (fragment): HBB_PONPY - Experimental evidence at transcript level: Swiss-Prot protein existence level 2. Involved in oxygen transport from the lung to the various peripheral tissues. From Pongo pygmaeus (Bornean orangutan).
   5979..6034    +  polyA_signal   β-globin poly(A) signal: rabbit β-globin polyadenylation signal (Gil and Proudfoot, 1987)
   6418..6443    +  misc_feature   SA: splice acceptor site
   7115..7135    +  protein_bind   attB4: mutant version of attB; core recombination site for the Gateway® BP reaction BP Clonase™
   7203..7414    +  promoter       EF-1α core promoter: core promoter for human elongation factor EF-1α
   7415..8353    +  intron         EF-1α intron A: intron upstream of the start codon of human EF-1α
   8380..8400    +  protein_bind   attB1: mutant version of attB; core recombination site for the Gateway® BP reaction BP Clonase™
   8411..9127    +  CDS            EBFP2: EBFP2 is a basic (constitutively fluorescent) blue fluorescent protein published in 2007, derived from Aequorea victoria. It is reported to be a rapidly-maturing monomer with moderate acid sensitivity.
   9135..9159    -  protein_bind   attB2: mutant version of attB; recombination site for the Gateway® BP reaction BP Clonase™
   9163..9243    +  CDS            HBB (fragment): HBB_PONPY - Experimental evidence at transcript level: Swiss-Prot protein existence level 2. Involved in oxygen transport from the lung to the various peripheral tissues. From Pongo pygmaeus (Bornean orangutan).
   9314..9369    +  polyA_signal   β-globin poly(A) signal: rabbit β-globin polyadenylation signal (Gil and Proudfoot, 1987)
   9752..9774    -  protein_bind   lac operator (fragment): The lac repressor binds to the lac operator to inhibit transcription in E. coli. This inhibition can be relieved by adding lactose or isopropyl-β-D-thiogalactopyranoside (IPTG). lac repressor encoded by lacI
   9778..9808    -  promoter       lac promoter: promoter for the E. coli lac operon
   9823..9844    -  protein_bind   CAP binding site: CAP binding activates transcription in the presence of cAMP. E. coli catabolite activator protein
   9857..9896    -  CDS            lacI (fragment): lac repressor; lacI; The lac repressor binds to the lac operator to inhibit transcription in E. coli. This inhibition can be relieved by adding lactose or isopropyl-β-D-thiogalactopyranoside (IPTG).
  10069..10878   +  CDS            KanR: aminoglycoside phosphotransferase; aph(3')-Ia; confers resistance to kanamycin in bacteria or G418 (Geneticin®) in eukaryotes
