[The description below was written by a language model from this plasmid's Addgene catalogue record and pLannotate feature annotations shown in this document.]
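Description:
LSB-hsa-miR-651-3p is an 11 kb mammalian expression plasmid built on the Low Sensor Backbone (LSB), designed as a two-colour fluorescent sensor of microRNA activity for synthetic biology work. It replicates in E. coli from a high-copy ColE1/pUC-type origin and carries both β-lactamase (AmpR) and an aph(3')-Ia kanamycin resistance gene, matching the dual ampicillin and kanamycin selection recorded for it. A puromycin N-acetyltransferase coding sequence followed by a rabbit β-globin poly(A) signal is also present for selection in mammalian cells. No promoter for it is annotated in the feature table.

The payload consists of two parallel transcription units with the same architecture: a human EF-1α core promoter with its intron A, a fluorescent protein coding sequence flanked by Gateway attB sites left over from assembly, and a β-globin-derived 3' region with poly(A) signal. One unit expresses the red protein mKate2 and the other the blue protein EBFP2. According to the record, a target site for human miR-651-3p sits in the 3' UTR of the mKate2 transcript. The site itself is not annotated, but there is an unannotated gap between the attB2 site and the β-globin sequence downstream of mKate2. When miR-651-3p is active in a transfected cell, it represses mKate2 while EBFP2 is unaffected, so the mKate2-to-EBFP2 ratio reports miRNA activity normalised for plasmid dose and expression capacity.

The depositor notes that the repeated poly(A) elements make the plasmid inherently unstable. They also note small discrepancies between the deposited sequence and the physical plasmid, including short insertions flanking the puromycin gene that do not impair selection.
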