Addgene plasmid #103703: LSB-hsa-miR-651-3p
Purpose: Used to sense miRNA activity using fluorescence based tools. hsa-miR-651-3p target in 3' UTR of of mKate. miRNA activity can be measured by the repression of mKate2 relative to EBFP2 fluorescent proteins . Plasmid is inherently unstable; please see Depositor Comments
Depositing lab: Ron Weiss. Depositing organization: Massachusetts Institute of Technology. Publication: A mixed antagonistic/synergistic miRNA repression model enables accurate predictions of multi-input miRNA sensor activity. Gam JJ, Babb J, Weiss R. Nat Commun. 2018 Jun 22;9(1):2430. doi: 10.1038/s41467-018-04575-0. PubMed 29934631.
Backbone
  Vector backbone: Low Sensor Backbone (LSB)
  Vector type: Mammalian Expression, Synthetic Biology
Growth in bacteria
  Bacterial resistance: Ampicillin and Kanamycin, 100 & 50 μg/mL
  Growth temperature: 30°C
  Growth strain: NEB Stable
  Copy number: High Copy
Gene/Insert
  Gene/Insert name: hsa-miR-651-3p target
  Species: H. sapiens (human)
  Entrez Gene: MIR651 (a.k.a. MIRN651, hsa-mir-651, mir-651)
  Promoter: EF-1a
  Cloning method: Gibson Cloning
Terms and licenses: Academic/Nonprofit Terms; Industry Terms: Not Available to Industry
Depositor comments: Please note that this plasmid is inherently unstable due to a repeating poly A element. We recommend performing a diagnostic digest on multiple colonies upon receipt. The depositors would like to note the presence of several discrepancies between the depositor sequence and physical plasmid sequence. In particular, the sequences upstream and downstream of the puromycin coding region have 10 bp insertions which do not affect the ability to perform puromycin selection. The sequences for those regions within the physical plasmids are as follows: Upstream of Puro: GAATTCGACCGCCTGTCTCAAGGTGCCACC; Downstream of Puro: GCTTTGAGACTACGCGTGAATTCACTCCTC. Please contact if you are interested in this plasmid prior to placing an order.
How to cite: LSB-hsa-miR-651-3p was a gift from Ron Weiss (Addgene plasmid # 103703 ; http://n2t.net/addgene:103703 ; RRID:Addgene_103703)
