>Addgene plasmid #103703 | LSB-hsa-miR-651-3p | depositor partial sequence | sequence record 196455 | hsa-miR-651-3p target
CTTTTAGGATACACTTTCCTTT
